>Addgene plasmid #108125 | iRFP-Sec61beta | depositor full sequence | sequence record 203933 | iRFP-Sec61beta sequence 5239 bps
TAGTTATTAATAGTAATCAATTACGGGGTCATTAGTTCATAGCCCATATATGGAGTTCCGCGTTACATAA
CTTACGGTAAATGGCCCGCCTGGCTGACCGCCCAACGACCCCCGCCCATTGACGTCAATAATGACGTATG
TTCCCATAGTAACGCCAATAGGGACTTTCCATTGACGTCAATGGGTGGAGTATTTACGGTAAACTGCCCA
CTTGGCAGTACATCAAGTGTATCATATGCCAAGTACGCCCCCTATTGACGTCAATGACGGTAAATGGCCC
GCCTGGCATTATGCCCAGTACATGACCTTATGGGACTTTCCTACTTGGCAGTACATCTACGTATTAGTCA
TCGCTATTACCATGGTGATGCGGTTTTGGCAGTACATCAATGGGCGTGGATAGCGGTTTGACTCACGGGG
ATTTCCAAGTCTCCACCCCATTGACGTCAATGGGAGTTTGTTTTGGCACCAAAATCAACGGGACTTTCCA
AAATGTCGTAACAACTCCGCCCCATTGACGCAAATGGGCGGTAGGCGTGTACGGTGGGAGGTCTATATAA
GCAGAGCTGGTTTAGTGAACCGTCAGATCCGCTAGCGCTACCGGTCGCCACCATGGCGGAAGGATCCGTC
GCCAGGCAGCCTGACCTCTTGACCTGCGACGATGAGCCGATCCATATCCCCGGTGCCATCCAACCGCATG
GACTGCTGCTCGCCCTCGCCGCCGACATGACGATCGTTGCCGGCAGCGACAACCTTCCCGAACTCACCGG
ACTGGCGATCGGCGCCCTGATCGGCCGCTCTGCGGCCGATGTCTTCGACTCGGAGACGCACAACCGTCTG
ACGATCGCCTTGGCCGAGCCCGGGGCGGCCGTCGGAGCACCGATCACTGTCGGCTTCACGATGCGAAAGG
ACGCAGGCTTCATCGGCTCCTGGCATCGCCATGATCAGCTCATCTTCCTCGAGCTCGAGCCTCCCCAGCG
GGACGTCGCCGAGCCGCAGGCGTTCTTCCGCCGCACCAACAGCGCCATCCGCCGCCTGCAGGCCGCCGAA
ACCTTGGAAAGCGCCTGCGCCGCCGCGGCGCAAGAGGTGCGGAAGATTACCGGCTTCGATCGGGTGATGA
TCTATCGCTTCGCCTCCGACTTCAGCGGCGAAGTGATCGCAGAGGATCGGTGCGCCGAGGTCGAGTCAAA
ACTAGGCCTGCACTATCCTGCCTCAACCGTGCCGGCGCAGGCCCGTCGGCTCTATACCATCAACCCGGTA
CGGATCATTCCCGATATCAATTATCGGCCGGTGCCGGTCACCCCAGACCTCAATCCGGTCACCGGGCGGC
CGATTGATCTTAGCTTCGCCATCCTGCGCAGCGTCTCGCCCGTCCATCTGGAATTCATGCGCAACATAGG
CATGCACGGCACGATGTCGATCTCGATTTTGCGCGGCGAGCGACTGTGGGGATTGATCGTTTGCCATCAC
CGAACGCCGTACTACGTCGATCTCGATGGCCGCCAAGCCTGCGAGCTAGTCGCCCAGGTTCTGGCCTGGC
AGATCGGCGTGATGGAAGAGTCCGGACTCAGATCT
[288 nt withheld, positions 1576-1863]
TAGGAATTCTGCAGTCGACGGTACCGCGGGCCCGGGATCCACCGGATCTAGATAACTGATCATAATCAGC
CATACCACATTTGTAGAGGTTTTACTTGCTTTAAAAAACCTCCCACACCTCCCCCTGAACCTGAAACATA
AAATGAATGCAATTGTTGTTGTTAACTTGTTTATTGCAGCTTATAATGGTTACAAATAAAGCAATAGCAT
CACAAATTTCACAAATAAAGCATTTTTTTCACTGCATTCTAGTTGTGGTTTGTCCAAACTCATCAATGTA
TCTTAACGCGTAAATTGTAAGCGTTAATATTTTGTTAAAATTCGCGTTAAATTTTTGTTAAATCAGCTCA
TTTTTTAACCAATAGGCCGAAATCGGCAAAATCCCTTATAAATCAAAAGAATAGACCGAGATAGGGT
[37 nt withheld, positions 2281-2317]
AAAGAACGTGGACTCCAACGTCAAAGG
[49 nt withheld, positions 2345-2393]
T
[91 nt withheld, positions 2395-2485]
G
[124 nt withheld, positions 2487-2610]
CAGGTGGCACTTTTCGGGGAAATGTGCGCGGAACCCCTATTTGTTTATTTTTCTAAATACATTCAAATAT
GTATCCGCTCATGAGACAATAACCCTGATAAATGCTTCAATAATATTGAAAAAGGAAGAGTCCTGAGGCG
GAAAGAACCAGCTGTGGAATGTGTGTCAGTTAGGGTGTGGAAAGTCCCCAGGCTCCCCAGCAGGCAGAAG
TATGCAAAGCATGCATCTCAATTAGTCAGCAACCAGGTGTGGAAAGTCCCCAGGCTCCCCAGCAGGCAGA
AGTATGCAAAGCATGCATCTCAATTAGTCAGCAACCATAGTCCCGCCCCTAACTCCGCCCATCCCGCCCC
TAACTCCGCCCAGTTCCGCCCATTCTCCGCCCCATGGCTGACTAATTTTTTTTATTTATGCAGAGGCCGA
GGCCGCCTCGGCCTCTGAGCTATTCCAGAAGTAGTGAGGAGGCTTTTTTGGAGGCCTAGGCTTTTGCAAA
GATCGATCAAGAGACAGGATGAGGATCGTTTCGCATGATTGAACAAGATGGATTGCACGCAGGTTCTCCG
GCCGCTTGGGTGGAGAGGCTATTCGGCTATGACTGGGCACAACAGACAATCGGCTGCTCTGATGCCGCCG
TGTTCCGGCTGTCAGCGCAGGGGCGCCCGGTTCTTTTTGTCAAGACCGACCTGTCCGGTGCCCTGAATGA
ACTGCAAGACGAGGCAGCGCGGCTATCGTGGCTGGCCACGACGGGCGTTCCTTGCGCAGCTGTGCTCGAC
GTTGTCACTGAAGCGGGAAGGGACTGGCTGCTATTGGGCGAAGTGCCGGGGCAGGATCTCCTGTCATCTC
ACCTTGCTCCTGCCGAGAAAGTATCCATCATGGCTGATGCAATGCGGCGGCTGCATACGCTTGATCCGGC
TACCTGCCCATTCGACCACCAAGCGAAACATCGCATCGAGCGAGCACGTACTCGGATGGAAGCCGGTCTT
GTCGATCAGGATGATCTGGACGAAGAGCATCAGGGGCTCGCGCCAGCCGAACTGTTCGCCAGGCTCAAGG
CGAGCATGCCCGACGGCGAGGATCTCGTCGTGACCCATGGCGATGCCTGCTTGCCGAATATCATGGTGGA
AAATGGCCGCTTTTCTGGATTCATCGACTGTGGCCGGCTGGGTGTGGCGGACCGCTATCAGGACATAGCG
TTGGCTACCCGTGATATTGCTGAAGAGCTTGGCGGCGAATGGGCTGACCGCTTCCTCGTGCTTTACGGTA
TCGCCGCTCCCGATTCGCAGCGCATCGCCTTCTATCGCCTTCTTGACGAGTTCTTCTGAGCGGGACTCTG
GGGTTCGAAATGACCGACCAAGCGACGCCCAACCTGCCATCACGAGATTTCGATTCCACCGCCGCCTTCT
ATGAAAGGTTGGGCTTCGGAATCGTTTTCCGGGACGCCGGCTGGATGATCCTCCAGCGCGGGGATCTCAT
GCTGGAGTTCTTCGCCCACCCTAGGGGGAGGCTAACTGAAACACGGAAGGAGACAATACCGGAAGGAACC
CGCGCTATGACGGCAATAAAAAGACAGAATAAAACGCACGGTGTTGGGTCGTTTGTTCATAAACGCGGGG
TTCGGTCCCAGGGCTGGCACTCTGTCGATACCCCACCGAGACCCCATTGGGGCCAATACGCCCGCGTTTC
TTCCTTTTCCCCACCCCACCCCCCAAGTTCGGGTGAAGGCCCAGGGCTCGCAGCCAACGTCGGGGCGGCA
GGCCCTGCCATAGCCTCAGGTTACTCATATATACTTTAGATTGATTTAAAACTTCATTTTTAATTTAAAA
GGATCTAGGTGAAGATCCTTTTTGATAATCTCATGACCAAAATCCCTTAACGTGAGTTTTCGTTCCACTG
AGCGTCAGACCCCGTAGAAAAGATCAAAGGATCTTCTTGAGATCCTTTTTTTCTGCGCGTAATCTGCTGC
TTGCAAACAAAAAAACCACCGCTACCAGCGGTGGTTTGTTTGCCGGATCAAGAGCTACCAACTCTTTTTC
CGAAGGTAACTGGCTTCAGCAGAGCGCAGATACCAAATACTGTCCTTCTAGTGTAGCCGTAGTTAGGCCA
CCACTTCAAGAACTCTGTAGCACCGCCTACATACCTCGCTCTGCTAATCCTGTTACCAGTGGCTGCTGCC
AGTGGCGATAAGTCGTGTCTTACCGGGTTGGACTCAAGACGATAGTTACCGGATAAGGCGCAGCGGTCGG
GCTGAACGGGGGGTTCGTGCACACAGCCCAGCTTGGAGCGAACGACCTACACCGAACTGAGATACCTACA
GCGTGAGCTATGAGAAAGCGCCACGCTTCCCGAAGGGAGAAAGGCGGACAGGTATCCGGTAAGCGGCAGG
GTCGGAACAGGAGAGCGCACGAGGGAGCTTCCAGGGGGAAACGCCTGGTATCTTTATAGTCCTGTCGGGT
TTCGCCACCTCTGACTTGAGCGTCGATTTTTGTGATGCTCGTCAGGGGGGCGGAGCCTATGGAAAAACGC
CAGCAACGCGGCCTTTTTACGGTTCCTGGCCTTTTGCTGGCCTTTTGCTCACATGTTCTTTCCTGCGTTA
TCCCCTGATTCTGTGGATAACCGTATTACCGCCATGCAT
Features (pLannotate 1.2.2; 15 found; start..end, strand, type, name):
     61..364     +  enhancer       CMV enhancer: human cytomegalovirus immediate early enhancer
    365..568     +  promoter       CMV promoter: human cytomegalovirus (CMV) immediate early promoter
    613..1560    +  CDS            iRFP713: iRFP713 is a basic (constitutively fluorescent) near ir fluorescent protein published in 2011, derived from Rhodopseudomonas palustris. It has low acid sensitivity. It requires the cofactor biliverdin for fluorescence.
   1576..1866    +  CDS            Sec61β (sequence partly withheld): human Sec61β subunit of the translocon in the endoplasmic reticulum; SEC61B
   1867..1903    +  misc_feature   MCS (fragment): multiple cloning site
   1920..2004    +  CDS            large T antigen (fragment): large T antigen from SV40 (simian virus 40)
   2027..2148    +  polyA_signal   SV40 poly(A) signal: SV40 polyadenylation signal
   2182..2610    -  rep_origin     f1 ori (sequence partly withheld): f1 bacteriophage origin of replication; arrow indicates direction of (+) strand synthesis
   2637..2741    +  promoter       AmpR promoter: bla
   2743..3100    +  promoter       SV40 promoter: SV40 enhancer and early promoter
   3135..3929    +  CDS            NeoR/KanR: aminoglycoside phosphotransferase from Tn5; aph(3')-II (or nptII); confers resistance to neomycin, kanamycin, and G418 (Geneticin®)
   3950..4102    +  CDS            ble (fragment): BLE_KLEPN - Experimental evidence at protein level: Swiss-Prot protein existence level 1. Binding protein with a strong affinity to the bleomycin family of antibiotics. Binds to CL990; an antimitotic-antibiotic compound. From Klebsiella pneumoniae.
   4161..4208    +  polyA_signal   HSV TK poly(A) signal: herpes simplex virus thymidine kinase polyadenylation signal (Cole and Stacy, 1985)
   4299..4315    -  polyA_signal   bGH poly(A) signal (fragment): bovine growth hormone polyadenylation signal
   4537..5125    +  rep_origin     ori: high-copy-number ColE1/pMB1/pBR322/pUC origin of replication
