>Addgene plasmid #108125 | iRFP-Sec61beta | addgene full sequence | sequence record 207873 | Addgene NGS Result
TTAATAGTAATCAATTACGGGGTCATTAGTTCATAGCCCATATATGGAGTTCCGCGTTACATAACTTACG
GTAAATGGCCCGCCTGGCTGACCGCCCAACGACCCCCGCCCATTGACGTCAATAATGACGTATGTTCCCA
TAGTAACGCCAATAGGGACTTTCCATTGACGTCAATGGGTGGAGTATTTACGGTAAACTGCCCACTTGGC
AGTACATCAAGTGTATCATATGCCAAGTACGCCCCCTATTGACGTCAATGACGGTAAATGGCCCGCCTGG
CATTATGCCCAGTACATGACCTTATGGGACTTTCCTACTTGGCAGTACATCTACGTATTAGTCATCGCTA
TTACCATGGTGATGCGGTTTTGGCAGTACATCAATGGGCGTGGATAGCGGTTTGACTCACGGGGATTTCC
AAGTCTCCACCCCATTGACGTCAATGGGAGTTTGTTTTGGCACCAAAATCAACGGGACTTTCCAAAATGT
CGTAACAACTCCGCCCCATTGACGCAAATGGGCGGTAGGCGTGTACGGTGGGAGGTCTATATAAGCAGAG
CTGGTTTAGTGAACCGTCAGATCCGCTAGCGCTACCGGTCGCCACCATGGCGGAAGGATCCGTCGCCAGG
CAGCCTGACCTCTTGACCTGCGACGATGAGCCGATCCATATCCCCGGTGCCATCCAACCGCATGGACTGC
TGCTCGCCCTCGCCGCCGACATGACGATCGTTGCCGGCAGCGACAACCTTCCCGAACTCACCGGACTGGC
GATCGGCGCCCTGATCGGCCGCTCTGCGGCCGATGTCTTCGACTCGGAGACGCACAACCGTCTGACGATC
GCCTTGGCCGAGCCCGGGGCGGCCGTCGGAGCACCGATCACTGTCGGCTTCACGATGCGAAAGGACGCAG
GCTTCATCGGCTCCTGGCATCGCCATGATCAGCTCATCTTCCTCGAGCTCGAGCCTCCCCAGCGGGACGT
CGCCGAGCCGCAGGCGTTCTTCCGCCGCACCAACAGCGCCATCCGCCGCCTGCAGGCCGCCGAAACCTTG
GAAAGCGCCTGCGCCGCCGCGGCGCAAGAGGTGCGGAAGATTACCGGCTTCGATCGGGTGATGATCTATC
GCTTCGCCTCCGACTTCAGCGGCGAAGTGATCGCAGAGGATCGGTGCGCCGAGGTCGAGTCAAAACTAGG
CCTGCACTATCCTGCCTCAACCGTGCCGGCGCAGGCCCGTCGGCTCTATACCATCAACCCGGTACGGATC
ATTCCCGATATCAATTATCGGCCGGTGCCGGTCACCCCAGACCTCAATCCGGTCACCGGGCGGCCGATTG
ATCTTAGCTTCGCCATCCTGCGCAGCGTCTCGCCCGTCCATCTGGAATTCATGCGCAACATAGGCATGCA
CGGCACGATGTCGATCTCGATTTTGCGCGGCGAGCGACTGTGGGGATTGATCGTTTGCCATCACCGAACG
CCGTACTACGTCGATCTCGATGGCCGCCAAGCCTGCGAGCTAGTCGCCCAGGTTCTGGCCTGGCAGATCG
GCGTGATGGAAGAGTCCGGACTCAGATCT
[288 nt withheld, positions 1570-1857]
TAGGAATTCTGCAGTCGACGGTACCGCGGGCCCGGGATCCACCGGATCTAGATAACTGATCATAATCAGC
CATACCACATTTGTAGAGGTTTTACTTGCTTTAAAAAACCTCCCACACCTCCCCCTGAACCTGAAACATA
AAATGAATGCAATTGTTGTTGTTAACTTGTTTATTGCAGCTTATAATGGTTACAAATAAAGCAATAGCAT
CACAAATTTCACAAATAAAGCATTTTTTTCACTGCATTCTAGTTGTGGTTTGTCCAAACTCATCAATGTA
TCTTAACGCGTAAATTGTAAGCGTTAATATTTTGTTAAAATTCGCGTTAAATTTTTGTTAAATCAGCTCA
TTTTTTAACCAATAGGCCGAAATCGGCAAAATCCCTTATAAATCAAAAGAATAGACCGAGATAGGGT
[37 nt withheld, positions 2275-2311]
AAAGAACGTGGACTCCAACGTCAAAGG
[49 nt withheld, positions 2339-2387]
T
[91 nt withheld, positions 2389-2479]
G
[124 nt withheld, positions 2481-2604]
CAGGTGGCACTTTTCGGGGAAATGTGCGCGGAACCCCTATTTGTTTATTTTTCTAAATACATTCAAATAT
GTATCCGCTCATGAGACAATAACCCTGATAAATGCTTCAATAATATTGAAAAAGGAAGAGTCCTGAGGCG
GAAAGAACCAGCTGTGGAATGTGTGTCAGTTAGGGTGTGGAAAGTCCCCAGGCTCCCCAGCAGGCAGAAG
TATGCAAAGCATGCATCTCAATTAGTCAGCAACCAGGTGTGGAAAGTCCCCAGGCTCCCCAGCAGGCAGA
AGTATGCAAAGCATGCATCTCAATTAGTCAGCAACCATAGTCCCGCCCCTAACTCCGCCCATCCCGCCCC
TAACTCCGCCCAGTTCCGCCCATTCTCCGCCCCATGGCTGACTAATTTTTTTTATTTATGCAGAGGCCGA
GGCCGCCTCGGCCTCTGAGCTATTCCAGAAGTAGTGAGGAGGCTTTTTTGGAGGCCTAGGCTTTTGCAAA
GATCGATCAAGAGACAGGATGAGGATCGTTTCGCATGATTGAACAAGATGGATTGCACGCAGGTTCTCCG
GCCGCTTGGGTGGAGAGGCTATTCGGCTATGACTGGGCACAACAGACAATCGGCTGCTCTGATGCCGCCG
TGTTCCGGCTGTCAGCGCAGGGGCGCCCGGTTCTTTTTGTCAAGACCGACCTGTCCGGTGCCCTGAATGA
ACTGCAAGACGAGGCAGCGCGGCTATCGTGGCTGGCCACGACGGGCGTTCCTTGCGCAGCTGTGCTCGAC
GTTGTCACTGAAGCGGGAAGGGACTGGCTGCTATTGGGCGAAGTGCCGGGGCAGGATCTCCTGTCATCTC
ACCTTGCTCCTGCCGAGAAAGTATCCATCATGGCTGATGCAATGCGGCGGCTGCATACGCTTGATCCGGC
TACCTGCCCATTCGACCACCAAGCGAAACATCGCATCGAGCGAGCACGTACTCGGATGGAAGCCGGTCTT
GTCGATCAGGATGATCTGGACGAAGAGCATCAGGGGCTCGCGCCAGCCGAACTGTTCGCCAGGCTCAAGG
CGAGCATGCCCGACGGCGAGGATCTCGTCGTGACCCATGGCGATGCCTGCTTGCCGAATATCATGGTGGA
AAATGGCCGCTTTTCTGGATTCATCGACTGTGGCCGGCTGGGTGTGGCGGACCGCTATCAGGACATAGCG
TTGGCTACCCGTGATATTGCTGAAGAGCTTGGCGGCGAATGGGCTGACCGCTTCCTCGTGCTTTACGGTA
TCGCCGCTCCCGATTCGCAGCGCATCGCCTTCTATCGCCTTCTTGACGAGTTCTTCTGAGCGGGACTCTG
GGGTTCGAAATGACCGACCAAGCGACGCCCAACCTGCCATCACGAGATTTCGATTCCACCGCCGCCTTCT
ATGAAAGGTTGGGCTTCGGAATCGTTTTCCGGGACGCCGGCTGGATGATCCTCCAGCGCGGGGATCTCAT
GCTGGAGTTCTTCGCCCACCCTAGGGGGAGGCTAACTGAAACACGGAAGGAGACAATACCGGAAGGAACC
CGCGCTATGACGGCAATAAAAAGACAGAATAAAACGCACGGTGTTGGGTCGTTTGTTCATAAACGCGGGG
TTCGGTCCCAGGGCTGGCACTCTGTCGATACCCCACCGAGACCCCATTGGGGCCAATACGCCCGCGTTTC
TTCCTTTTCCCCACCCCACCCCCCAAGTTCGGGTGAAGGCCCAGGGCTCGCAGCCAACGTCGGGGCGGCA
GGCCCTGCCATAGCCTCAGGTTACTCATATATACTTTAGATTGATTTAAAACTTCATTTTTAATTTAAAA
GGATCTAGGTGAAGATCCTTTTTGATAATCTCATGACCAAAATCCCTTAACGTGAGTTTTCGTTCCACTG
AGCGTCAGACCCCGTAGAAAAGATCAAAGGATCTTCTTGAGATCCTTTTTTTCTGCGCGTAATCTGCTGC
TTGCAAACAAAAAAACCACCGCTACCAGCGGTGGTTTGTTTGCCGGATCAAGAGCTACCAACTCTTTTTC
CGAAGGTAACTGGCTTCAGCAGAGCGCAGATACCAAATACTGTTCTTCTAGTGTAGCCGTAGTTAGGCCA
CCACTTCAAGAACTCTGTAGCACCGCCTACATACCTCGCTCTGCTAATCCTGTTACCAGTGGCTGCTGCC
AGTGGCGATAAGTCGTGTCTTACCGGGTTGGACTCAAGACGATAGTTACCGGATAAGGCGCAGCGGTCGG
GCTGAACGGGGGGTTCGTGCACACAGCCCAGCTTGGAGCGAACGACCTACACCGAACTGAGATACCTACA
GCGTGAGCTATGAGAAAGCGCCACGCTTCCCGAAGGGAGAAAGGCGGACAGGTATCCGGTAAGCGGCAGG
GTCGGAACAGGAGAGCGCACGAGGGAGCTTCCAGGGGGAAACGCCTGGTATCTTTATAGTCCTGTCGGGT
TTCGCCACCTCTGACTTGAGCGTCGATTTTTGTGATGCTCGTCAGGGGGGCGGAGCCTATGGAAAAACGC
CAGCAACGCGGCCTTTTTACGGTTCCTGGCCTTTTGCTGGCCTTTTGCTCACATGTTCTTTCCTGCGTTA
TCCCCTGATTCTGTGGATAACCGTATTACCGCCATGCATTAGTTA
Features (pLannotate 1.2.2; 15 found; start..end, strand, type, name):
     55..358     +  enhancer       CMV enhancer: human cytomegalovirus immediate early enhancer
    359..562     +  promoter       CMV promoter: human cytomegalovirus (CMV) immediate early promoter
    607..1554    +  CDS            iRFP713: iRFP713 is a basic (constitutively fluorescent) near ir fluorescent protein published in 2011, derived from Rhodopseudomonas palustris. It has low acid sensitivity. It requires the cofactor biliverdin for fluorescence.
   1570..1860    +  CDS            Sec61β (sequence partly withheld): human Sec61β subunit of the translocon in the endoplasmic reticulum; SEC61B
   1861..1897    +  misc_feature   MCS (fragment): multiple cloning site
   1914..1998    +  CDS            large T antigen (fragment): large T antigen from SV40 (simian virus 40)
   2021..2142    +  polyA_signal   SV40 poly(A) signal: SV40 polyadenylation signal
   2176..2604    -  rep_origin     f1 ori (sequence partly withheld): f1 bacteriophage origin of replication; arrow indicates direction of (+) strand synthesis
   2631..2735    +  promoter       AmpR promoter: bla
   2737..3094    +  promoter       SV40 promoter: SV40 enhancer and early promoter
   3129..3923    +  CDS            NeoR/KanR: aminoglycoside phosphotransferase from Tn5; aph(3')-II (or nptII); confers resistance to neomycin, kanamycin, and G418 (Geneticin®)
   3944..4096    +  CDS            ble (fragment): BLE_KLEPN - Experimental evidence at protein level: Swiss-Prot protein existence level 1. Binding protein with a strong affinity to the bleomycin family of antibiotics. Binds to CL990; an antimitotic-antibiotic compound. From Klebsiella pneumoniae.
   4155..4202    +  polyA_signal   HSV TK poly(A) signal: herpes simplex virus thymidine kinase polyadenylation signal (Cole and Stacy, 1985)
   4293..4309    -  polyA_signal   bGH poly(A) signal (fragment): bovine growth hormone polyadenylation signal
   4531..5119    +  rep_origin     ori: high-copy-number ColE1/pMB1/pBR322/pUC origin of replication
