[The description below was written by a language model from this plasmid's Addgene catalogue record and pLannotate feature annotations shown in this document.]
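Description:
iRFP-Sec61beta is a 5,239 bp mammalian expression plasmid built on the piRFP-C1 backbone, a C1-style vector in which the fluorescent protein sits upstream of the cloning site so that inserts are tagged at their N-terminus. It replicates in E. coli from a high-copy ColE1/pUC-type origin and is selected with kanamycin. A single NeoR/KanR (Tn5 aminoglycoside phosphotransferase) gene serves both hosts. The bacterial bla promoter drives it for kanamycin resistance, and the adjacent SV40 enhancer/early promoter, together with an HSV TK polyadenylation signal, allows G418 selection in mammalian cells. An f1 origin is also present. The short large T antigen, ble and bGH poly(A) annotations are fragments, most likely residual backbone sequence rather than functional parts.

The expression cassette uses the human CMV immediate-early enhancer and promoter to drive iRFP713, a near-infrared fluorescent protein derived from a Rhodopseudomonas palustris bacteriophytochrome that needs the cofactor biliverdin to fluoresce. After a short linker comes the human SEC61B coding sequence, inserted by Gibson cloning, and the transcript ends at the SV40 poly(A) signal. Sec61β is a subunit of the endoplasmic reticulum translocon, so the fusion places the fluorophore on ER membranes. The recorded purpose is an ER marker, and the near-infrared emission suits it to multicolour live-cell imaging alongside green and red probes. The associated publication concerns SAC1 and PtdIns4P turnover at the ER. The sequencing-derived and depositor sequence records have the same length and the same feature set, differing only by a six-base offset in numbering.
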