Addgene plasmid #108125: iRFP-Sec61beta
Purpose: ER marker
Depositing lab: Gerry Hammond. Depositing organization: University of Pittsburgh (University, School of Medicine, and Cancer Institute). Publication: SAC1 degrades its lipid substrate PtdIns4P in the endoplasmic reticulum to maintain a steep chemical gradient with donor membranes. Zewe JP, Wills RC, Sangappa S, Goulden BD, Hammond GR. Elife. 2018 Feb 20;7. pii: 35588. doi: 10.7554/eLife.35588. 35588 PubMed 29461204.
Backbone
  Vector backbone: piRFP-C1
  Vector type: Mammalian Expression
Growth in bacteria
  Bacterial resistance: Kanamycin, 50 μg/mL
  Growth temperature: 37°C
  Growth strain: DH5alpha
  Copy number: High Copy
Gene/Insert
  Gene/Insert name: iRFP:SEC61B
  Species: H. sapiens (human)
  Entrez Gene: SEC61B
  Promoter: CMV
  Cloning method: Gibson Cloning
Terms and licenses: Academic/Nonprofit Terms; Industry Terms: Not Available to Industry
How to cite: iRFP-Sec61beta was a gift from Gerry Hammond (Addgene plasmid # 108125 ; http://n2t.net/addgene:108125 ; RRID:Addgene_108125)
